Addgene plasmid #179903: pJET-49-DExogron-mNeonGreen-R11a
Purpose: Donor with homologous arms for Rab11a to knock in DExogron (=minilAA7-DExCon) mNeonGreen module
Depositing lab: Patrick Caswell. Publication: On demand expression control of endogenous genes with DExCon, DExogron and LUXon reveals differential dynamics of Rab11 family members. Gemperle J, Harrison TS, Flett C, Adamson AD, Caswell PT. Elife. 2022 Jun 16;11. pii: 76651. doi: 10.7554/eLife.76651. PubMed 35708998.
Backbone
  Vector backbone: pJet1.2
  Backbone manufacturer: Thermo Scientific
  Backbone size w/o insert (bp): 3000
  Total vector size (bp): 4957
  Vector type: Mammalian Expression, Bacterial Expression, CRISPR ; Donor for homologous based knock in
  Selectable markers: mNeonGreen
Growth in bacteria
  Bacterial resistance: Ampicillin, 100 μg/mL
  Growth temperature: 37°C
  Growth strain: DH5alpha
  Copy number: Low Copy
Gene/Insert
  Gene/Insert name: RAB11A, member RAS oncogene family (alt name: YL8)
  Species: H. sapiens (human)
  Insert size (bp): 1983
  Entrez Gene: RAB11A (a.k.a. YL8)
  Promoter: TRE3GS
  Tag / fusion protein: minilAA7-mNeonGreen (N terminal on insert)
  Cloning method: Gibson Cloning
  Sequencing primers: 5′ CGACTCACTATAGGGAGAGCG; 3′ AAGAACATCGATTTTCCATGGCAG
Terms and licenses: Academic/Nonprofit Terms; Industry Terms: Not Available to Industry
Depositor comments: Here donor for DExogron Rab11a knock in. DExogron = DExCon (Doxycycline-mediated endogenous gene Expression Control) combined with auxin-mediated targeted protein degradation. Lentiviral delivery of AtAFBP2 and TetOn 3G is also required for this to work. https://figshare.com/projects/DExCon_DExogron_LUXon_on-demand_expression_control_of_endogenous_genes_reveals_differential_dynamics_of_Rab11_family_members/118281. Please visit https://www.biorxiv.org/content/10.1101/2021.12.03.471086v1.full for bioRxiv preprint.
How to cite: pJET-49-DExogron-mNeonGreen-R11a was a gift from Patrick Caswell (Addgene plasmid # 179903 ; http://n2t.net/addgene:179903 ; RRID:Addgene_179903)
