[The description below was written by a language model from this plasmid's Addgene catalogue record and pLannotate feature annotations shown in this document.]
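Description:
pJET-49-DExogron-mNeonGreen-R11a is a homology-directed repair donor plasmid built by Gibson assembly in the pJET1.2 cloning backbone, intended for CRISPR-assisted knock-in at the human RAB11A locus. It is propagated in E. coli under ampicillin selection (AmpR with its bla promoter) from a ColE1/pUC-type origin; the annotation describes this origin as high copy, whereas the catalogue entry lists the plasmid as low copy. Backbone remnants typical of pJET1.2 are also detected: a lac UV5 promoter, an interrupted eco47IR lethal gene fragment marking the insertion site, and T7 promoters flanking the insert.

The roughly 2 kb insert carries the DExogron module between Rab11a homology arms, which are not themselves annotated in the feature table. The module consists of a TRE3GS tetracycline-responsive promoter followed by a mini-IAA7 auxin-inducible degron (matched by the annotation tool to a related Arabidopsis Aux/IAA protein fragment, IAA14) fused in frame to mNeonGreen. Once integrated, this places the degron and fluorescent protein at the N terminus of endogenous Rab11a. According to the record, DExogron combines DExCon, doxycycline-mediated control of endogenous gene expression, with auxin-triggered targeted protein degradation, so that levels of the tagged endogenous protein can be both induced and depleted on demand. The system also requires separate lentiviral delivery of the Tet-On 3G transactivator and the AtAFB2 auxin receptor. mNeonGreen fluorescence serves as the marker for identifying knock-in cells, as no mammalian drug resistance gene is present. The guide RNA and Cas9 source are not described in the record. A very short PGK promoter match upstream of the TRE3GS element is probably incidental.
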