Features (pLannotate 1.2.2; 13 found; start..end, strand, type, name):
      1..31      +  promoter       lac UV5 promoter: E. coli lac promoter with an "up" mutation
     84..464     +  CDS            eco47IR (fragment): T2E7_ECOLX - Protein predicted: Swiss-Prot protein existence level 4. Recognizes the double-stranded sequence GGWCC and cleaves after G-1. From Escherichia coli.
    472..490     +  promoter       T7 promoter: promoter for bacteriophage T7 RNA polymerase
    599..616     +  promoter       PGK promoter (fragment): mouse phosphoglycerate kinase 1 promoter
    802..1166    +  promoter       TRE3GS promoter: 3rd-generation Tet-responsive promoter that can be activated by binding of Tet-On® 3G, modified to eliminate binding sites for endogenous mammalian transcription factors
   1174..1440    +  CDS            IAA14 (fragment): IAA14_ARATH - Also known as SLR1. Experimental evidence at protein level: Swiss-Prot protein existence level 1. Aux/IAA proteins are short-lived transcriptional factors that function as repressors of early auxin response genes at low auxin concentrations. Repression is thought to result from the interaction with auxin response factors (ARFs), proteins that bind to the auxin- responsive promoter element (AuxRE). Formation of heterodimers with ARF proteins may alter their ability to modulate early auxin response genes expression. From Arabidopsis thaliana (Mouse-ear cress).
   1408..2112    +  CDS            mNeonGreen: mNeonGreen is a basic (constitutively fluorescent) green/yellow fluorescent protein published in 2013, derived from Branchiostoma lanceolatum. It is reported to be a very rapidly-maturing monomer with moderate acid sensitivity.
   2496..2514    -  promoter       T7 promoter: promoter for bacteriophage T7 RNA polymerase
   2906..3010    +  promoter       AmpR promoter: bla
   3011..3871    +  CDS            AmpR: β-lactamase; bla; confers resistance to ampicillin, carbenicillin, and related antibiotics
   4042..4630    +  rep_origin     ori: high-copy-number ColE1/pMB1/pBR322/pUC origin of replication
   4813..4896    +  CDS            lacI (fragment): lac repressor; lacI; The lac repressor binds to the lac operator to inhibit transcription in E. coli. This inhibition can be relieved by adding lactose or isopropyl-β-D-thiogalactopyranoside (IPTG).
   4921..4942    +  protein_bind   CAP binding site: CAP binding activates transcription in the presence of cAMP. E. coli catabolite activator protein
>Addgene plasmid #179903 | pJET-49-DExogron-mNeonGreen-R11a | addgene full sequence | sequence record 358132 | Addgene NGS Result
TTTACACTTTATGCTTCCGGCTCGTATAATGTGTGGAATTATGAGCGGATAATAATTTCACACAGGAGGT
TTAAACTTTAAACATGTCAAAAGAGACGTCTTTTGTTAAGAATGCTGAGGAACTTGCAAAGCAAAAAATG
GATGCTATTAACCCTGAACTTTCTTCAAAATTTAAATTTTTAATAAAATTCCTGTCTCAGTTTCCTGAAG
CTTGCTCTAAACCTCGTTCAAAAAAAATGCAGAATAAAGTTGGTCAAGAGGAACATATTGAATATTTAGC
TCGTAGTTTTCATGAGAGTCGATTGCCAAGAAAACCCACGCCACCTACAACGGTTCCTGATGAGGTGGTT
AGCATAGTTCTTAATATAAGTTTTAATATACAGCCTGAAAATCTTGAGAGAATAAAAGAAGAACATCGAT
TTTCCATGGCAGCTGAGAATATTGTAGGAGATCTTCTAGAAAGATAGCTGATAATACGACTCACTATAGG
GACTATGGTAGCTAGGAGTTCCAGGACTCAGTTTCCCCTTTGAGCCTCCTTTAGCGACTAAAGCTTGAAG
CCCCACGCATCTCGACTCTCGCGCACACCGCCCTTGTTGGGCTCAGGGGCGGGGCGCCGCCCCCGGAAGT
ACTTCCCCTTAAAGGCTGGGGCCTGCCGGAAATGGCGCAGCGGCAGGGAGGGGCTCTTCACCCAGTCCGG
CAGTTGAAGCTCGGCGCTCGGGTTACCCCTGCAGCGACGCCCCCTGGTCCCACAGATACCACTGCTGCTC
CGCCCTTTCGCTCCTCGGCCGCGCAGAATTCTTTACTCCCTATCAGTGATAGAGAACGTATGAAGAGTTT
ACTCCCTATCAGTGATAGAGAACGTATGCAGACTTTACTCCCTATCAGTGATAGAGAACGTATAAGGAGT
TTACTCCCTATCAGTGATAGAGAACGTATGACCAGTTTACTCCCTATCAGTGATAGAGAACGTATCTACA
GTTTACTCCCTATCAGTGATAGAGAACGTATATCCAGTTTACTCCCTATCAGTGATAGAGAACGTATAAG
CTTTGCTTATGTAAACCAGGGCGCCTATAAAAGAGTGCTGATTTTTTGAGTAAACTTCAATTCCACAACA
CTTTTGTCTTATACCAACTTTCCGTACCACTTCCTACCCTCGTAAAGATGGGATCGGGTGGGACTAGTAC
GCGTGGCTTCTCTGAGACCGTGGACCTGATGCTGAACCTGCAGTCCAATAAGGAGGGCTCTGTGGATCTG
AAGAACGTGAGCGCCGTGCCTAAGGAGAAGACCACACTGAAGGACCCATCCAAGCCCCCTGCCAAGGCAC
AGGTGGTGGGATGGCCACCCGTGCGGAACTACAGAAAGAATATGATGACCCAGCAGAAGACAAGCTCCAC
TAGTGGCGTGTCTAAGGGCGAAGAGGACAATATGGCCAGCCTGCCTGCCACACACGAGCTGCACATCTTC
GGCAGCATCAACGGCGTGGACTTCGACATGGTCGGACAAGGCACCGGCAATCCCAACGACGGCTACGAGG
AACTGAACCTGAAGTCCACCAAGGGCGACCTGCAGTTCAGCCCCTGGATTCTGGTGCCTCACATCGGCTA
CGGCTTCCACCAGTACCTGCCTTATCCTGACGGCATGAGCCCTTTCCAGGCCGCCATGGTTGATGGCTCT
GGCTACCAGGTGCACCGGACCATGCAGTTTGAAGATGGCGCCAGCCTGACCGTGAACTACCGGTACACAT
ACGAGGGCAGCCACATCAAAGGCGAGGCCCAAGTGAAAGGCACAGGCTTCCCTGCTGATGGCCCCGTGAT
GACCAATTCTCTGACAGCCGCCGACTGGTGCAGAAGCAAGAAAACATACCCCAACGACAAGACCATCATC
AGCACCTTCAAGTGGTCCTACACCACCGGCAACGGCAAGCGGTACAGAAGCACCGCCAGAACCACCTACA
CCTTCGCCAAACCTATGGCCGCCAACTACCTGAAGAACCAGCCTATGTACGTGTTCCGCAAGACCGAGCT
GAAGCACTCCAAGACAGAACTGAACTTCAAAGAGTGGCAGAAAGCCTTCACCGACGTGATGGGCATGGAC
GAGCTGTACAAGGGAACCGGTGCTGGAAGTGGTACACGCGACGACGAGTACGACTACCTCTTTAAAGGTG
AGGCCATGGGCTCTCGCACTCTACACAGTCCTCGTTCGGGGACCCGGGCCACTCCCGGTGGACCCTCGTG
CCGGCCACCCCTGCACTGATATAGGCCTCCCTCAGCCCTTCCTTTTTGTGCGGTTCCGTCTCCTACCCAG
CTCAGCCTCTTCTCCCCCGCTCAGACAGGGGTCCCCATCACATGCCGCTCTCTGAGCGACCTCTCCATAG
GCCTTCGCTGGCCTCAGAGCCCCTCCCTGCGTGTCCTTCCCCTGGCGGACTGCCTTCTCCCACATCGATC
TTGCTGAAAAACTCGAGCCATCCGGAAGATCTGGCGGCCGCTCTCCCTATAGTGAGTCGTATTACGCCGG
ATGGATATGGTGTTCAGGCACAAGTGTTAAAGCAGTTGATTTTATTCACTATGATGAAAAAAACAATGAA
TGGAACCTGCTCCAAGTTAAAAATAGAGATAATACCGAAAACTCATCGAGTAGTAAGATTAGAGATAATA
CAACAATAAAAAAATGGTTTAGAACTTACTCACAGCGTGATGCTACTAATTGGGACAATTTTCCAGATGA
AGTATCATCTAAGAATTTAAATGAAGAAGACTTCAGAGCTTTTGTTAAAAATTATTTGGCAAAAATAATA
TAATTCGGCTGCAGGGGCGGCCTCGTGATACGCCTATTTTTATAGGTTAATGTCATGATAATAATGGTTT
CTTAGACGTCAGGTGGCACTTTTCGGGGAAATGTGCGCGGAACCCCTATTTGTTTATTTTTCTAAATACA
TTCAAATATGTATCCGCTCATGAGACAATAACCCTGATAAATGCTTCAATAATATTGAAAAAGGAAGAGT
ATGAGTATTCAACATTTCCGTGTCGCCCTTATTCCCTTTTTTGCGGCATTTTGCCTTCCTGTTTTTGCTC
ACCCAGAAACGCTGGTGAAAGTAAAAGATGCTGAAGATCAGTTGGGTGCACGAGTGGGTTACATCGAACT
GGATCTCAACAGCGGTAAGATCCTTGAGAGTTTTCGCCCCGAAGAACGTTTTCCAATGATGAGCACTTTT
AAAGTTCTGCTATGTGGCGCGGTATTATCCCGTATTGACGCCGGGCAAGAGCAACTCGGTCGCCGCATAC
ACTATTCTCAGAATGACTTGGTTGAGTACTCACCAGTCACAGAAAAGCATCTTACGGATGGCATGACAGT
AAGAGAATTATGCAGTGCTGCCATAACCATGAGTGATAACACTGCGGCCAACTTACTTCTGACAACGATC
GGAGGACCGAAGGAGCTAACCGCTTTTTTGCACAACATGGGGGATCATGTAACTCGCCTTGATCGTTGGG
AACCGGAGCTGAATGAAGCCATACCAAACGACGAGCGTGACACCACGATGCCTGTAGCAATGGCAACAAC
GTTGCGCAAACTATTAACTGGCGAACTACTTACTCTAGCTTCCCGGCAACAATTAATAGACTGGATGGAG
GCGGATAAAGTTGCAGGACCACTTCTGCGCTCGGCCCTTCCGGCTGGCTGGTTTATTGCTGATAAATCTG
GAGCCGGTGAGCGTGGGTCTCGCGGTATCATTGCAGCACTGGGGCCAGATGGTAAGCCCTCCCGTATCGT
AGTTATCTACACGACGGGGAGTCAGGCAACTATGGATGAACGAAATAGACAGATCGCTGAGATAGGTGCC
TCACTGATTAAGCATTGGTAACTGTCAGACCAAGTTTACTCATATATACTTTAGATTGATTTAAAACTTC
ATTTTTAATTTAAAAGGATCTAGGTGAAGATCCTTTTTGATAATCTCATGACCAAAATCCCTTAACGTGA
GTTTTCGTTCCACTGAGCGTCAGACCCCGTAGAAAAGATCAAAGGATCTTCTTGAGATCCTTTTTTTCTG
CGCGTAATCTGCTGCTTGCAAACAAAAAAACCACCGCTACCAGCGGTGGTTTGTTTGCCGGATCAAGAGC
TACCAACTCTTTTTCCGAAGGTAACTGGCTTCAGCAGAGCGCAGATACCAAATACTGTTCTTCTAGTGTA
GCCGTAGTTAGGCCACCACTTCAAGAACTCTGTAGCACCGCCTACATACCTCGCTCTGCTAATCCTGTTA
CCAGTGGCTGCTGCCAGTGGCGATAAGTCGTGTCTTACCGGGTTGGACTCAAGACGATAGTTACCGGATA
AGGCGCAGCGGTCGGGCTGAACGGGGGGTTCGTGCACACAGCCCAGCTTGGAGCGAACGACCTACACCGA
ACTGAGATACCTACAGCGTGAGCTATGAGAAAGCGCCACGCTTCCCGAAGGGAGAAAGGCGGACAGGTAT
CCGGTAAGCGGCAGGGTCGGAACAGGAGAGCGCACGAGGGAGCTTCCAGGGGGAAACGCCTGGTATCTTT
ATAGTCCTGTCGGGTTTCGCCACCTCTGACTTGAGCGTCGATTTTTGTGATGCTCGTCAGGGGGGCGGAG
CCTATGGAAAAACGCCAGCAACGCGGCCTTTTTACGGTTCCTGGCCTTTTGCTGGCCTTTTGCTCACATG
TTCTTTCCTGCGTTATCCCCTGATTCTGTGGATAACCGTATTACCGCCTTTGAGTGAGCTGATACCGCTC
GCCGCAGCCGAACGACCGAGCGCAGCGAGTCAGTGAGCGAGGAAGCGGAAGAGCGCCCAATACGCAAACC
GCCTCTCCCCGCGCGTTGGCCGATTCATTAATGCAGCTGGCACGACAGGTTTCCCGACTGGAAAGCAATT
GGCAGTGAGCGCAACGCAATTAATGTGAGTTAGCTCACTCATTAGGCACCCCAGGC
